>Addgene plasmid #53702 | pMiR-HPV16-E1-m5 | addgene partial sequence | sequence record 90616 | TK-pA-R 5'-ttgtctccttccgtgtttca-3'
GGTGGGCGAAGAACTCCAGCATGAGATCCCCGCGCTGGAGGATCATCCAGCCGGCGTCCCGGAAAACGAT
TCCGAAGCCCAACCTTTCATAGAAGGCGGCGGTGGAATCGAAATCTCGTGATGGCAGGTTGGGCGTCGCT
TGGTCGGTCATTTTCTTCGAATCTAGATGCCGCGGCCGCTCATAATGTGTTAGTATTTTGTCCTGACACA
CATTTAAACGTTGGCAAAGAGTCTCCATCGTTTTCCAACACCTCGTCCTCGTGCAAACTTAATCTGGACC
ACGTCCTTGAGAAAAAGGATTTCCAGTTCTTATCATTAAGCTCATACACTGGATTTCCGTTTTCGTCAAA
TGGAAACTCATTAGGAAATGTAAACACCACCAATCTATTATGTAAATAAGGCCACCTAGAATCTGTACCA
GCATTAATGTTAGATGTAATTAATAATGGAGGGCATTTTAGTTGTACCAATGGTCTATGCTTTACATCCA
TAGAAACTAAATTTCCATCCAATGCATTTCTTAAATTGTCATCTATGTAGTTCCAACAGGGCACTGTAGC
ATCATCTAACATACCTATTTTGGCATCTGCTAATGGTTGTAACCAAAAATGGCTTTTAGAATTTACAAAA
CATATTACAGACCCTTGCAGAAATTTCATTAAACTCATACCAAATAATGATTTACCTGTGTTAGCTGCAC
CATATAGTAATATGCAATTTTTTTTAGGTATGCCTTGCAAAAATCTTTTTAATGCAGTTAAAAATGACAT
AAACTCTACACCTTGATACCTTAAAAACATAACAATTTGCTTCCAATCACCTCCATCATCTACCCTATCA
CATCTATATTTTATCCATTGACTCATACTCATTTGTTTTTTTTCTGCTCGTTTATAATGTCTACACATTG
TTGCACAATCCTTTACAATTTTTGCCTGTGAATTACTTTTTAGAAAGGCACTTGCATTACTATTAGTGTC
TGCCAATTGTGCATATTTATATGCAATTTCACTATCGTCTACTATGTCATTATCGTAGGCCCATTGAATT
CTGAGCTCTGCCAA
