>Addgene plasmid #53702 | pMiR-HPV16-E1-m5 | addgene partial sequence | sequence record 90622 | CMV-F 5'-CGCAAATGGGCGGTAGGCGTG-3'
CTATATAAGCAGAGCTCGTTTAGTGAACCGTCAGAATTTTGTAATACGACTCACTATAGGGCGGCCGGGA
ATCGTCGACTGGATCCAGTACCGAGGAGATCTGCGCCGCGTTCGCCATGAGCGAGCTGATCAAGGAGAAC
ATGCACATGAAGCTGTACATGGAGGGCACCGTGAACAACCACCACTTCAAGTGCACATCCGAGGGCGAAG
GCAAGCCCTACGAGGGCACCCAGACCATGAAGATCAAGGTGGTCGAGGGCGGCCCTCTCCCCTTCGCCTT
CGACATCCTGGCTACCAGCTTCATGTACGGCAGCAAAGCCTTCATCAACCACACCCAGGGCATCCCCGAC
TTCTTTAAGCAGTCCTTCCCTGAGGGCTTCACATGGGAGAGAATCACCACATACGAAGACGGGGGCGTGC
TGACCGCTACCCAGGACACCAGCTTCCAGAACGGCTGCATCATCTACAACGTCAAGATCAACGGGGTGAA
CTTCCCATCCAACGGCCCTGTGATGCAGAAGAAAACACGCGGCTGGGAGGCCAACACCGAGATGCTGTAC
CCCGCTGACGGCGGCCTGAGAGGCCACAGCCAGATGGCCCTGAAGCTCGTGGGCGGGGGCTACCTGCACT
GCTCCTTCAAGACCACATACAGATCCAAGAAACCCGCTAAGAACCTCAAGATGCCCGGCTTCCACTTCGT
GGACCACAGACTGGAAAGAATCAAGGAGGCCGACAAAGAGACCTACGTCGAGCAGCACGAGATGGCTGTG
GCCAAGTACTGCGACCTCCCTAGCAAACTGGGGCACAGATCGCGTCCCTCGAGCAGAAACTCATCTCAGA
AGAGGATCTGGCAGCAAATGATATCCTGGATTACAAGGATGACGACGATAAGGTTTAAACGGCCGGCCGC
GGTCATAGCTGTTTCCTGAACAGATCCCGGGTGGCATCCCTGTGACCCCTCCCCAGTGCCTCTCCTGGCC
CTGGAAGTTGCCACTCCAGTGCCCACCAGCCTTGTCCTAATAAAATTAAGTTGCATCATTTTGTCTGACT
AGGTGTCCTTCTATAATATTATGGG
