>Addgene plasmid #53702 | pMiR-HPV16-E1-m5 | addgene partial sequence | sequence record 90628 | Fluc-F1 5'-AGAAGCTGCGCGGTGGTGTTGTG-3'
GGTGCCTAAAGGACTGACCGGCAAGTTGGACGCCCGCAAGATCCGCGAGATTCTCATTAAGGCCAAGAAG
GGCGGAAAGATCGCCGTGTAACAATTGGCAGAGCTCAGAATTCAATGGGCCTACGATAATGACATAGTAG
ACGATAGTGAAATTGCATATAAATATGCACAATTGGCAGACACTAATAGTAATGCAAGTGCCTTTCTAAA
AAGTAATTCACAGGCAAAAATTGTAAAGGATTGTGCAACAATGTGTAGACATTATAAACGAGCAGAAAAA
AAACAAATGAGTATGAGTCAATGGATAAAATATAGATGTGATAGGGTAGATGATGGAGGTGATTGGAAGC
AAATTGTTATGTTTTTAAGGTATCAAGGTGTAGAGTTTATGTCATTTTTAACTGCATTAAAAAGATTTTT
GCAAGGCATACCTAAAAAAAATTGCATATTACTATATGGTGCAGCTAACACAGGTAAATCATTATTTGGT
ATGAGTTTAATGAAATTTCTGCAAGGGTCTGTAATATGTTTTGTAAATTCTAAAAGCCATTTTTGGTTAC
AACCATTAGCAGATGCCAAAATAGGTATGTTAGATGATGCTACAGTGCCCTGTTGGAACTACATAGATGA
CAATTTAAGAAATGCATTGGATGGAAATTTAGTTTCTATGGATGTAAAGCATAGACCATTGGTACAACTA
AAATGCCCTCCATTATTAATTACATCTAACATTAATGCTGGTACAGATTCTAGGTGGCCTTATTTACATA
ATAGATTGGTGGTGTTTACATTTCCTAATGAGTTTCCATTTGACGAAAACGGAAATCCAGTGTATGAGCT
TAATGATAAGAACTGGAAATCCTTTTTCTCAAGGACGTGGTCCAGATTAAGTTTGCACGAGGACGAGGTG
TTGGAAAACGATGGAGACTCTTTGCCAACGTTTAAATGTGTGTCAGGACAAAATACTAAC
