[The description below was written by a language model from this plasmid's Addgene catalogue record.]
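Description:
pMiR-HPV16-E1-m5 is a luciferase reporter plasmid built on the commercial pMiR-Target backbone, a vector designed for testing microRNA regulation of candidate target sequences in transfected mammalian cells. It is propagated in standard E. coli cloning strains under kanamycin selection; the record lists the copy number as unknown and does not describe the origin of replication, the promoter driving luciferase, or any additional markers. No feature table is provided, so the internal architecture can only be inferred from the general design of this vector type. The total size is given as about 8.8 kb, of which roughly 7.9 kb is backbone.

The insert is an 867 bp partial fragment of the human papillomavirus type 16 E1 region, cloned between EcoRI and NotI sites that both remain intact. In miRNA target reporters of this kind, the test fragment is normally placed downstream of the luciferase coding sequence so that it behaves as a 3′ untranslated region. Binding of a microRNA to a site within the fragment then lowers luciferase output. This version carries a point mutation in a predicted miR-375 binding site designated m5, whose exact nature is deferred to the associated publication. It would therefore serve as a seed-site mutant control, compared with a wild-type counterpart to show whether miR-375 repression depends on that site.

The catalogue fields are not fully consistent. The purpose statement refers to an HPV16 E7 reporter, whereas the plasmid name and insert field specify partial E1. The associated work concerns miR-375 regulation of HPV E6/E7 transcripts and related cellular targets.
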