Addgene plasmid #53702: pMiR-HPV16-E1-m5
Purpose: Luciferase reporter assay for HPV16 E7 with point mutation on miR-375 binding site
Depositing lab: Edward Chan. Depositing organization: University of Florida. Publication: miR-375 activates p21 and suppresses telomerase activity by coordinately regulating HPV E6/E7, E6AP, CIP2A, and 14-3-3zeta. Jung HM, Phillips BL, Chan EK. Mol Cancer. 2014 Apr 8;13(1):80. doi: 10.1186/1476-4598-13-80. PubMed 24708873.
Backbone
  Vector backbone: pMiR-Target
  Backbone manufacturer: Origene
  Backbone size w/o insert (bp): 7900
  Total vector size (bp): 8767
  Vector type: Luciferase
Growth in bacteria
  Bacterial resistance: Kanamycin, 50 μg/mL
  Growth temperature: 37°C
  Growth strain: DH5alpha
  Copy number: Unknown
Gene/Insert
  Gene/Insert name: HPV16-E1(partial)
  Species: Human papillomavirus
  Insert size (bp): 867
  Mutation: Mutation in miR-375 binding site m5 (refer to citation)
  GenBank ID: K02718
  Cloning method: Restriction Enzyme; 5′ cloning site EcoR1 (not destroyed); 3′ cloning site Not1 (not destroyed)
  Sequencing primers: 5′ AGAAGCTGCGCGGTGGTGTTGTG; 3′ CTGGAGGATCATCCAGCCGGCGT
Terms and licenses: Academic/Nonprofit Terms; Industry Terms: Not Available to Industry
How to cite: pMiR-HPV16-E1-m5 was a gift from Edward Chan (Addgene plasmid # 53702 ; http://n2t.net/addgene:53702 ; RRID:Addgene_53702)
